>Addgene plasmid #60143 | pNB682 | depositor full sequence | sequence record 96214 | pNB682 sequence 8180 bps
GACGAAAGGGCCTCGTGATACGCCTATTTTTATAGGTTAATGTCATGATAATAATGGTTTCTTAGACGTC
AGGTGGCACTTTTCGGGGAAATGTGCGCGGAACCCCTATTTGTTTATTTTTCTAAATACATTCAAATATG
TATCCGCTCATGAGACAATAACCCTGATAAATGCTTCAATAATATTGAAAAAGGAAGAGTATGAGTATTC
AACATTTCCGTGTCGCCCTTATTCCCTTTTTTGCGGCATTTTGCCTTCCTGTTTTTGCTCACCCAGAAAC
GCTGGTGAAAGTAAAAGATGCTGAAGATCAGTTGGGTGCACGAGTGGGTTACATCGAACTGGATCTCAAC
AGCGGTAAGATCCTTGAGAGTTTTCGCCCCGAAGAACGTTTTCCAATGATGAGCACTTTTAAAGTTCTGC
TATGTGGCGCGGTATTATCCCGTATTGACGCCGGGCAAGAGCAACTCGGTCGCCGCATACACTATTCTCA
GAATGACTTGGTTGAGTACTCACCAGTCACAGAAAAGCATCTTACGGATGGCATGACAGTAAGAGAATTA
TGCAGTGCTGCCATAACCATGAGTGATAACACTGCGGCCAACTTACTTCTGACAACGATCGGAGGACCGA
AGGAGCTAACCGCTTTTTTGCACAACATGGGGGATCATGTAACTCGCCTTGATCGTTGGGAACCGGAGCT
GAATGAAGCCATACCAAACGACGAGCGTGACACCACGATGCCTGTAGCAATGGCAACAACGTTGCGCAAA
CTATTAACTGGCGAACTACTTACTCTAGCTTCCCGGCAACAATTAATAGACTGGATGGAGGCGGATAAAG
TTGCAGGACCACTTCTGCGCTCGGCCCTTCCGGCTGGCTGGTTTATTGCTGATAAATCTGGAGCCGGTGA
GCGTGGGTCTCGCGGTATCATTGCAGCACTGGGGCCAGATGGTAAGCCCTCCCGTATCGTAGTTATCTAC
ACGACGGGGAGTCAGGCAACTATGGATGAACGAAATAGACAGATCGCTGAGATAGGTGCCTCACTGATTA
AGCATTGGTAACTGTCAGACCAAGTTTACTCATATATACTTTAGATTGATTTAAAACTTCATTTTTAATT
TAAAAGGATCTAGGTGAAGATCCTTTTTGATAATCTCATGACCAAAATCCCTTAACGTGAGTTTTCGTTC
CACTGAGCGTCAGACCCCGTAGAAAAGATCAAAGGATCTTCTTGAGATCCTTTTTTTCTGCGCGTAATCT
GCTGCTTGCAAACAAAAAAACCACCGCTACCAGCGGTGGTTTGTTTGCCGGATCAAGAGCTACCAACTCT
TTTTCCGAAGGTAACTGGCTTCAGCAGAGCGCAGATACCAAATACTGTCCTTCTAGTGTAGCCGTAGTTA
GGCCACCACTTCAAGAACTCTGTAGCACCGCCTACATACCTCGCTCTGCTAATCCTGTTACCAGTGGCTG
CTGCCAGTGGCGATAAGTCGTGTCTTACCGGGTTGGACTCAAGACGATAGTTACCGGATAAGGCGCAGCG
GTCGGGCTGAACGGGGGGTTCGTGCACACAGCCCAGCTTGGAGCGAACGACCTACACCGAACTGAGATAC
CTACAGCGTGAGCTATGAGAAAGCGCCACGCTTCCCGAAGGGAGAAAGGCGGACAGGTATCCGGTAAGCG
GCAGGGTCGGAACAGGAGAGCGCACGAGGGAGCTTCCAGGGGGAAACGCCTGGTATCTTTATAGTCCTGT
CGGGTTTCGCCACCTCTGACTTGAGCGTCGATTTTTGTGATGCTCGTCAGGGGGGCGGAGCCTATGGAAA
AACGCCAGCAACGCGGCCTTTTTACGGTTCCTGGCCTTTTGCTGGCCTTTTGCTCACATGTTCTTTCCTG
CGTTATCCCCTGATTCTGTGGATAACCGTATTACCGCCTTTGAGTGAGCTGATACCGCTCGCCGCAGCCG
AACGACCGAGCGCAGCGAGTCAGTGAGCGAGGAAGCGGAAGAGCGCCCAATACGCAAACCGCCTCTCCCC
GCGCGTTGGCCGATTCATTAATGCAGCTGGCACGACAGGTTTCCCGACTGGAAAGCGGGCAGTGAGCGCA
ACGCAATTAATGTGAGTTACCTCACTCATTAGGCACCCCAGGCTTTACACTTTATGCTTCCGGCTCCTAT
GTTGTGTGGAATTGTGAGCGGATAACAATTTCACACAGGAAACAGCTATGACCATGATTACGCCAAGCGC
GCAATTAACCCTCACTAAAGGGAACAAAAGCTGGAGCTCCGGATGCAAGGGTTCGAATCCCTTAGCTCTC
ATTATTTTTTGCTTTTTCTCTTGAGGTCACATGATCGCAAAATGGCAAATGGCACGTGAAGCTGTCGATA
TTGGGGAACTGTGGTGGTTGGCAAATGACTAATTAAGTTAGTCAAGGCGCCATCCTCATGAAAACTGTGT
AACATAATAACCGAAGTGTCGAAAAGGTGGCACCTTGTCCAATTGAACACGCTCGATGAAAAAAATAAGA
TATATATAAGGTTAAGTAAAGCGTCTGTTAGAAAGGAAGTTTTTCCTTTTTCTTGCTCTCTTGTCTTTTC
ATCTACTATTTCCTTCGTGTAATACAGGGTCGTCAGATACATAGATACAATTCTATTACCCCCATCCATA
CTCTAGAACTAGTGGATCCCCCGGGTTAATTAACATGGAAGACGTCAAAAACATAAAGAAAGGCCCGGCG
CCATTCTATCCGCTGGAAGATGGAACCGCTGGAGAGCAACTGCATAAGGCTATGAAGAGATACGCCCTGG
TTCCTGGAACAATTGCTTTTACAGATGCACATATCGAGGTGGACATCACTTACGCTGAGTACTTCGAAAT
GTCCGTTCGGTTGGCAGAAGCTATGAAACGATATGGGCTGAATACAAATCACAGAATCGTCGTATGCAGT
GAAAACTCTCTTCAATTCTTTATGCCGGTGTTGGGCGCGTTATTTATCGGAGTTGCAGTTGCGCCCGCGA
ACGACATTTATAATGAACGTGAATTGCTCAACAGTATGGGCATTTCGCAGCCTACCGTGGTGTTCGTTTC
CAAAAAGGGGTTGCAAAAAATTTTGAACGTGCAAAAAAAGCTCCCAATCATCCAAAAAATTATTATCATG
GATTCTAAAACGGATTACCAGGGATTTCAGTCGATGTACACGTTCGTCACATCTCATCTACCTCCCGGTT
TTAATGAATACGATTTTGTGCCAGAGTCCTTCGATAGGGACAAGACAATTGCACTGATCATGAACTCCTC
TGGATCTACTGGTCTGCCTAAAGGTGTCGCTCTGCCTCATAGAACTGCCTGCGTGAGATTCTCGCATGCC
AGAGATCCTATTTTTGGCAATCAAATCATTCCGGATACTGCGATTTTAAGTGTTGTTCCATTCCATCACG
GTTTTGGAATGTTTACTACACTCGGATATTTGATATGTGGATTTCGAGTCGTCTTAATGTATAGATTTGA
AGAAGAGCTGTTTCTGAGGAGCCTTCAGGATTACAAGATTCAAAGTGCGCTGCTGGTGCCAACCCTATTC
TCCTTCTTCGCCAAAAGCACTCTGATTGACAAATACGATTTATCTAATTTACACGAAATTGCTTCTGGTG
GCGCTCCCCTCTCTAAGGAAGTCGGGGAAGCGGTTGCCAAGAGGTTCCATCTGCCAGGTATCAGGCAAGG
ATATGGGCTCACTGAGACTACATCAGCTATTCTGATTACACCCGAGGGGGATGATAAACCGGGCGCGGTC
GGTAAAGTTGTTCCATTTTTTGAAGCGAAGGTTGTGGATCTGGATACCGGGAAAACGCTGGGCGTTAATC
AAAGAGGCGAACTGTGTGTGAGAGGTCCTATGATTATGTCCGGTTATGTAAACAATCCGGAAGCGACCAA
CGCCTTGATTGACAAGGATGGATGGCTACATTCTGGAGACATAGCTTACTGGGACGAAGACGAACACTTC
TTCATCGTTGACCGCCTGAAGTCTCTGATTAAGTACAAAGGCTATCAGGTGGCTCCCGCTGAATTGGAAT
CCATCTTGCTCCAACACCCCAACATCTTCGACGCAGGTGTCGCAGGTCTTCCCGACGATGACGCCGGTGA
ACTTCCCGCCGCCGTTGTTGTTTTGGAGCACGGAAAGACGATGACGGAAAAAGAGATCGTGGATTACGTC
GCCAGTCAAGTAACAACCGCGAAAAAGTTGCGCGGAGGAGTTGTGTTTGTGGACGAAGTACCGAAAGGTC
TTACCGGAAAACTCGACGCAAGAAAAATCAGAGAGATCCTCATAAAGGCCAAGAAGGGCGGAAAGATCGC
CGTGGGTGGGGGATCAATGTCTAAAGGTGAAGAATTATTCACTGGTGTTGTCCCAATTTTGGTTGAATTA
GATGGTGATGTTAATGGTCACAAATTTTCTGTCTCCGGTGAAGGTGAAGGTGATGCTACTTACGGTAAAT
TGACCTTAAAATTGATTTGTACTACTGGTAAATTGCCAGTTCCATGGCCAACCTTAGTCACTACTTTAGG
TTATGGTTTGCAATGTTTTGCTAGATACCCAGATCATATGAAACAACATGACTTTTTCAAGTCTGCCATG
CCAGAAGGTTATGTTCAAGAAAGAACTATTTTTTTCAAAGATGACGGTAACTACAAGACCAGAGCTGAAG
TCAAGTTTGAAGGTGATACCTTAGTTAATAGAATCGAATTAAAAGGTATTGATTTTAAAGAAGATGGTAA
CATTTTAGGTCACAAATTGGAATACAACTATAACTCTCACAATGTTTACATCACTGCTGACAAACAAAAG
AATGGTATCAAAGCTAACTTCAAAATTAGACACAACATTGAAGATGGTGGTGTTCAATTAGCTGACCATT
ATCAACAAAATACTCCAATTGGTGATGGTCCAGTCTTGTTACCAGACAACCATTACTTATCCTATCAATC
TGCCTTATCCAAAGATCCAAACGAAAAGAGAGACCACATGGTCTTGTTAGAATTTGTTACTGCTGCTGGT
ATTACCCATGGTATTGATGAATCTCGAGAAGCATCCAACTTGAACATTTCGAGAAAGCTTACCATATCAA
CCCCATCATGCTCTTTCGAAAATTCAAATAGCACATCCATTCCTTCGCCCGCTTCCTCATCTCAAAGCCA
CACTCCAATGAGAAACATGAGCTCACTCTCTGATAACAGCGTTTTCAGCCGGAATATGGAACAATCATCA
CCAATCACTCCAAGTATGTACCAATTTGGTCAGCAGCAGTCAAACAGTATATGTGGTAGCACCGTTAGTG
TGAATAGTCTGGTGAATACAAATAACAAACAAAGGATCTACGAACAAATCACGGGTCCTAACAGCAATAA
CGCAACCAATGATTATATTGATTTGCTAAACCTAAATGAGTCTAACAAGGAAAACCAAAATCCCGCAACG
GCGCATTACCTCAATGGGGGCCCACCCAAGACAAGCTTCATTAACCATGGAATGTTCCCCTCGCCAACTG
GGACCATAAATAGCGGTAAATCTAGCAGTGCCTCATCTTTAATTTCTTTTGGTATGGGCAATACCCAAGT
AATATAGGGCGCGCCACTTCTAAATAAGCGAATTTCTTATGATTTATGATTTTTATTATTAAATAAGTTA
TAAAAAAAATAAGTGTATACAAATTTTAAAGTGACTCTTAGGTTTTAAAACGAAAATTCTTATTCTTGAG
TAACTCTTTCCTGTAGGTCAGGTTGCTTTCTCAGGTATAGTATGAGGTCGCTCTTATTGACCACACCTCT
ACCGGCAGATCCGCTAGGGATAACAGGGTAATATAGATCTGTTTAGCTTGCCTCGTCCCCGCCGGGTCAC
CCGGCCAGCGACATGGAGGCCCAGAATACCCTCCTTGACAGTCTTGACGTGCGCAGCTCAGGGGCATGAT
GTGACTGTCGCCCGTACATTTAGCCCATACATCCCCATGTATAATCATTTGCATCCATACATTTTGATGG
CCGCACGGCGCGAAGCAAAAATTACGGCTCCTCGCTGCAGACCTGCGAGCAGGGAAACGCTCCCCTCACA
GACGCGTGTACGCATGTAACATTATACTGAAAACCTTGCTTGAGAAGGTTTTGGGACGCTCGAAGGCTTT
AATTTGCGGCCGGTACCCAATTCGCCCTATAGTGAGTCGTATTACGCGCGCTCACTGGCCGTCGTTTTAC
AACGTCGTGACTGGGAAAACCCTGGCGTTACCCAACTTAATCGCCTTGCAGCACATCCCCCTTTCGCCAG
CTGGCGTAATAGCGAAGAGGCCCGCACCGATCGCCCTTCCCAACAGTTGCGCAGCCTGAATGGCGAATGG
CGCG
[124 nt withheld, positions 6375-6498]
C
[91 nt withheld, positions 6500-6590]
A
[49 nt withheld, positions 6592-6640]
CCTTTGACGTTGGAGTCCACGTTCTTT
[37 nt withheld, positions 6668-6704]
ACCCTATCTCGGTCTATTCTTTTGATTTATAAGGGATTTTGCCGATTTCGGCCTATTGGTTAAAAAATGA
GCTGATTTAACAAAAATTTAACGCGAATTTTAACAAAATATTAACGTTTACAATTTCCTGATGCGGTATT
TTCTCCTTACGCATCTGTGCGGTATTTCACACCGCATAGGGTAATAACTGATATAATTAAATTGAAGCTC
TAATTTGTGAGTTTAGTATACATGCATTTACTTATAATACAGTTTTTTAGTTTTGCTGGCCGCATCTTCT
CAAATATGCTTCCCAGCCTGCTTTTCTGTAACGTTCACCCTCTACCTTAGCATCCCTTCCCTTTGCAAAT
AGTCCTCTTCCAACAATAATAATGTCAGATCCTGTAGAGACCACATCATCCACGGTTCTATACTGTTGAC
CCAATGCGTCTCCCTTGTCATCTAAACCCACACCGGGTGTCATAATCAACCAATCGTAACCTTCATCTCT
TCCACCCATGTCTCTTTGAGCAATAAAGCCGATAACAAAATCTTTGTCGCTCTTCGCAATGTCAACAGTA
CCCTTAGTATATTCTCCAGTAGATAGGGAGCCCTTGCATGACAATTCTGCTAACATCAAAAGGCCTCTAG
GTTCCTTTGTTACTTCTTCTGCCGCCTGCTTCAAACCGCTAACAATACCTGGGCCCACCACACCGTGTGC
ATTCGTAATGTCTGCCCATTCTGCTATTCTGTATACACCCGCAGAGTACTGCAATTTGACTGTATTACCA
ATGTCAGCAAATTTTCTGTCTTCGAAGAGTAAAAAATTGTACTTGGCGGATAATGCCTTTAGCGGCTTAA
CTGTGCCCTCCATGGAAAAATCAGTCAAGATATCCACATGTGTTTTTAGTAAACAAATTTTGGGACCTAA
TGCTTCAACTAACTCCAGTAATTCCTTGGTGGTACGAACATCCAATGAAGCACACAAGTTTGTTTGCTTT
TCGTGCATGATATTAAATAGCTTGGCAGCAACAGGACTAGGATGAGTAGCAGCACGTTCCTTATATGTAG
CTTTCGACATGATTTATCTTCGTTTCCTGCAGGTTTTTGTTCTGTGCAGTTGGGTTAAGAATACTGGGCA
ATTTCATGTTTCTTCAACACTACATATGCGTATATATACCAATCTAAGTCTGTGCTCCTTCCTTCGTTCT
TCCTTCTGTTCGGAGATTACCGAATCAAAAAAATTTCAAAGAAACCGAAATCAAAAAAAAGAATAAAAAA
AAAATGATGAATTGAATTGAAAAGCTGTGGTATGGTGCACTCTCAGTACAATCTGCTCTGATGCCGCATA
GTTAAGCCAGCCCCGACACCCGCCAACACCCGCTGACGCGCCCTGACGGGCTTGTCTGCTCCCGGCATCC
GCTTACAGACAAGCTGTGACCGTCTCCGGGAGCTGCATGTGTCAGAGGTTTTCACCGTCATCACCGAAAC
GCGCGA
Features (pLannotate 1.2.2; 24 found; start..end, strand, type, name):
     96..200     +  promoter       AmpR promoter: bla
    201..1061    +  CDS            AmpR: β-lactamase; bla; confers resistance to ampicillin, carbenicillin, and related antibiotics
   1232..1820    +  rep_origin     ori: high-copy-number ColE1/pMB1/pBR322/pUC origin of replication
   2003..2095    +  CDS            lacI (fragment): lac repressor; lacI; The lac repressor binds to the lac operator to inhibit transcription in E. coli. This inhibition can be relieved by adding lactose or isopropyl-β-D-thiogalactopyranoside (IPTG).
   2108..2129    +  protein_bind   CAP binding site: CAP binding activates transcription in the presence of cAMP. E. coli catabolite activator protein
   2144..2174    +  promoter       lac promoter: promoter for the E. coli lac operon
   2182..2198    +  protein_bind   lac operator: The lac repressor binds to the lac operator to inhibit transcription in E. coli. This inhibition can be relieved by adding lactose or isopropyl-β-D-thiogalactopyranoside (IPTG). lac repressor encoded by lacI
   2243..2261    +  promoter       T3 promoter: promoter for bacteriophage T3 RNA polymerase
   2312..2661    +  promoter       MET17 promoter: S. cerevisiae MET17; expression is repressed by methionine; MET15; MET25
   2661..2685    +  misc_feature   MCS (fragment): pBluescript multiple cloning site
   2695..4344    +  CDS            luciferase: firefly luciferase; luc+; enhanced luc+ version of the luciferase gene
   4357..5062    +  CDS            yeGFP (fragment): yeast-enhanced green fluorescent protein codons optimized for translation in S. cerevisiae and C. albicans
   5071..5604    +  CDS            CLN2 (fragment): CG12_YEAST - Experimental evidence at protein level: Swiss-Prot protein existence level 1. Essential for the control of the cell cycle at the G1/S (start) transition. Interacts with the CDC28 protein kinase to form MPF. From Saccharomyces cerevisiae (strain ATCC 204508 / S288c) (Baker's yeast).
   5628..5815    +  terminator     ADH1 terminator: S. cerevisiae ADH1; transcription terminator for the S. cerevisiae alcohol dehydrogenase 1 (ADH1) gene
   5890..6097    +  promoter       TEF promoter (fragment): Ashbya gossypii TEF promoter
   6088..6167    +  terminator     CYC1 terminator (fragment): S. cerevisiae CYC1; transcription terminator for CYC1
   6186..6204    -  promoter       T7 promoter: promoter for bacteriophage T7 RNA polymerase
   6212..6367    +  CDS            lacZα (fragment): LacZα fragment of β-galactosidase; lacZ fragment
   6375..6830    +  rep_origin     f1 ori (sequence partly withheld): f1 bacteriophage origin of replication; arrow indicates direction of (+) strand synthesis
   6831..6882    -  misc_feature   bom (fragment): basis of mobility region from pBR322
   6961..7764    -  CDS            URA3: orotidine-5'-phosphate decarboxylase, required for uracil biosynthesis; S. cerevisiae URA3; yeast auxotrophic marker, counterselectable with 5-fluoroorotic acid (5-FOA)
   7765..7980    -  promoter       URA3 promoter: S. cerevisiae URA3
   7995..8044    -  misc_feature   bom (fragment): basis of mobility region from pBR322
   8146..1       -  CDS            rop (fragment) (across the origin): Rop protein, which maintains plasmids at low copy number; rop
