[The description below was written by a language model from this plasmid's Addgene catalogue record and pLannotate feature annotations shown in this document.]
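Description:
pNB682 is a yeast expression plasmid built on the p406 backbone, carrying a dual luminescent and fluorescent reporter under the Saccharomyces cerevisiae MET17 promoter. It is propagated in E. coli through a high-copy ColE1/pUC-type origin with ampicillin resistance (bla), and an f1 origin is also present. Selection in yeast relies on the URA3 auxotrophic marker with its native promoter, which can also be counterselected with 5-FOA. The feature table shows no yeast replication origin or centromere (no 2μ or CEN/ARS), which is consistent with an integrating-type vector, although the record does not state this explicitly. The total size is 8,180 bp, of which 2,919 bp is insert cloned between retained PacI and AscI sites.

The payload is a single open reading frame, FLuc-yEVenus-PEST. Firefly (Photinus pyralis) luciferase, annotated as the luc+ version and recorded with an A4V change, is fused to the yeast codon-optimized yellow fluorescent protein yEVenus, which the automated annotation labels as a yeGFP fragment. At the C terminus is a PEST degron, which the annotation identifies as a fragment of the yeast G1 cyclin CLN2. An ADH1 terminator follows the fusion. The degron shortens reporter lifetime so that signal follows promoter activity more closely, and the MET17 promoter is repressed by methionine, allowing expression to be switched through the growth medium. Partial TEF promoter and CYC1 terminator fragments, along with lac, T3 and T7 elements, appear to be backbone remnants. The associated work concerns measuring fast gene expression dynamics in single cells by time-lapse luminescence microscopy, with luminescence and fluorescence read from the same protein.
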