Addgene plasmid #60143: pNB682
Purpose: Firefly luciferase (Promega) and yeast codon-optimized yellow fluorescent protein (yEVenus) fusion with PEST degron driven by MET17 promoter.
Depositing lab: Nicolas Buchler. Depositing organization: Duke University. Publication: Measuring fast gene dynamics in single cells with time-lapse luminescence microscopy. Mazo-Vargas A, Park H, Aydin M, Buchler NE. Mol Biol Cell. 2014 Sep 17. pii: mbc.E14-07-1187. 10.1091/mbc.E14-07-1187 PubMed 25232010.
Backbone
  Vector backbone: p406
  Backbone size w/o insert (bp): 5261
  Total vector size (bp): 8180
  Vector type: Yeast Expression
  Selectable markers: URA3
Growth in bacteria
  Bacterial resistance: Ampicillin, 100 μg/mL
  Growth temperature: 37°C
  Growth strain: DH5alpha
  Copy number: High Copy
Gene/Insert
  Gene/Insert name: FLuc-yEVenus-PEST (alt names: Firefly luciferase and yeast codon-optimized yellow fluorescent protein fusion with PEST degron.; p406-MET17pr-FLuc-yEVenus-PEST)
  Species: Photinus pyralis
  Insert size (bp): 2919
  Mutation: A4V
  Promoter: MET17pr
  Tag / fusion protein: PEST degron (C terminal on insert)
  Cloning method: Restriction Enzyme; 5′ cloning site PacI (not destroyed); 3′ cloning site AscI (not destroyed)
  Sequencing primers: 5′ cactttatgcttccggctcctatgtt; 3′ CTGCCGGTAGAGGTGTGGTCAATAAG
Terms and licenses: Academic/Nonprofit Terms; Industry Terms: Not Available to Industry
How to cite: pNB682 was a gift from Nicolas Buchler (Addgene plasmid # 60143 ; http://n2t.net/addgene:60143 ; RRID:Addgene_60143)
