>Addgene plasmid #60143 | pNB682 | addgene partial sequence | sequence record 98511 | M13pUC-Rev 5'-AGCGGATAACAATTTCACACAGG-3'
TGACCATGATTACGCCAAGCGCGCAATTAACCCTCACTAAAGGGAACAAAAGCTGGAGCTCCGGATGCAA
GGGTTCGAATCCCTTAGCTCTCATTATTTTTTGCTTTTTCTCTTGAGGTCACATGATCGCAAAATGGCAA
ATGGCACGTGAAGCTGTCGATATTGGGGAACTGTGGTGGTTGGCAAATGACTAATTAAGTTAGTCAAGGC
GCCATCCTCATGAAAACTGTGTAACATAATAACCGAAGTGTCGAAAAGGTGGCACCTTGTCCAATTGAAC
ACGCTCGATGAAAAAAATAAGATATATATAAGGTTAAGTAAAGCGTCTGTTAGAAAGGAAGTTTTTCCTT
TTTCTTGCTCTCTTGTCTTTTCATCTACTATTTCCTTCGTGTAATACAGGGTCGTCAGATACATAGATAC
AATTCTATTACCCCCATCCATACTCTAGAACTAGTGGATCCCCCGGGTTAATTAACATGGAAGACGTCAA
AAACATAAAGAAAGGCCCGGCGCCATTCTATCCGCTGGAAGATGGAACCGCTGGAGAGCAACTGCATAAG
GCTATGAAGAGATACGCCCTGGTTCCTGGAACAATTGCTTTTACAGATGCACATATCGAGGTGGACATCA
CTTACGCTGAGTACTTCGAAATGTCCGTTCGGTTGGCAGAAGCTATGAAACGATATGGGCTGAATACAAA
TCACAGAATCGTCGTATGCAGTGAAAACTCTCTTCAATTCTTTATGCCGGTGTTGGGCGCGTTATTTATC
GGAGTTGCAGTTGCGCCCGCGAACGACATTTATAATGAACGTGAATTGCTCAACAGTATGGGCATTTCGC
AGCCTACCGTGGTGTTCGTTTCCAAAA
