>Addgene plasmid #60143 | pNB682 | addgene partial sequence | sequence record 98512 | pHybLex_rev 5'-GAGTCACTTTAAAATTTGTATACAC-3'
ACTTATTTAATAATAAAAATCATAAATCATAAGAAATTCGCTTATTTAGAAGTGGCGCGCCCTATATTAC
TTGGGTATTGCCCATACCAAAAGAAATTAAAGATGAGGCACTGCTAGATTTACCGCTATTTATGGTCCCA
GTTGGCGAGGGGAACATTCCATGGTTAATGAAGCTTGTCTTGGGTGGGCCCCCATTGAGGTAATGCGCCG
TTGCGGGATTTTGGTTTTCCTTGTTAGACTCATTTAGGTTTAGCAAATCAATATAATCATTGGTTGCGTT
ATTGCTGTTAGGACCCGTGATTTGTTCGTAGATCCTTTGTTTGTTATTTGTATTCACCAGACTATTCACA
CTAACGGTGCTACCACATATACTGTTTGACTGCTGCTGACCAAATTGGTACATACTTGGAGTGATTGGTG
ATGATTGTTCCATATTCCGGCTGAAAACGCTGTTATCAGAGAGTGAGCTCATGTTTCTCATTGGAGTGTG
GCTTTGAGATGAGGAAGCGGGCGAAGGAATGGATGTGCTATTTGAATTTTCGAAAGAGCATGATGGGGTT
GATATGGTAAGCTTTCTCGAAATGTTCAAGTTGGATGCTTCTCGAGATTCATCAATACCATGGGTAATAC
CAGCAGCAGTAACAAATTCTAACAAGACCATGTGGTCTCTCTTTTCGTTTGGATCTTTGGATAAGGCAGA
TTGATAGGATAAGTAATGGTTGTCTGGTAACAAGACTGGACCATCACCAATTGGAGTATTTTGTTGATAA
TGGTCAGCTAATTGAACACCACCATCTTCAATGTTGTGTCTAATTTTGAAGTTAGCTTTGATACCATTCT
TTTGTTTGTCAGCAGTGATGTAAACATTGTGAGAGTTATAGTTGTATTCCA
