>Addgene plasmid #60143 | pNB682 | addgene partial sequence | sequence record 98513 | Luc-F 5'-CAGTCAAGTAACAACCGCGA-3'
TTGTGTTTGTGGACGAAGTACCGAAAGGTCTTACCGGAAAACTCGACGCAAGAAAAATCAGAGAGATCCT
CATAAAGGCCAAGAAGGGCGGAAAGATCGCCGTGGGTGGGGGATCAATGTCTAAAGGTGAAGAATTATTC
ACTGGTGTTGTCCCAATTTTGGTTGAATTAGATGGTGATGTTAATGGTCACAAATTTTCTGTCTCCGGTG
AAGGTGAAGGTGATGCTACTTACGGTAAATTGACCTTAAAATTGATTTGTACTACTGGTAAATTGCCAGT
TCCATGGCCAACCTTAGTCACTACTTTAGGTTATGGTTTGCAATGTTTTGCTAGATACCCAGATCATATG
AAACAACATGACTTTTTCAAGTCTGCCATGCCAGAAGGTTATGTTCAAGAAAGAACTATTTTTTTCAAAG
ATGACGGTAACTACAAGACCAGAGCTGAAGTCAAGTTTGAAGGTGATACCTTAGTTAATAGAATCGAATT
AAAAGGTATTGATTTTAAAGAAGATGGTAACATTTTAGGTCACAAATTGGAATACAACTATAACTCTCAC
AATGTTTACATCACTGCTGACAAACAAAAGAATGGTATCAAAGCTAACTTCAAAATTAGACACAACATTG
AAGATGGTGGTGTTCAATTAGCTGACCATTATCAACAAAATACTCCAATTGGTGATGGTCCAGTCTTGTT
ACCAGACAACCATTACTTATCCTATCAATCTGCCTTATCCAAAGATCCAAACGAAAAGAGAGACCACATG
GTCTTGTTAGAATTTGTTACTGCTGCTGGTATTACCCATGGTATTGATGAATCTCGAGAAGCATCCAACT
TGAACATTTCGAGAAAGCTTACCATATCAACCCCATCATGCTCTTTCGAAAATTCAAATAGCACATCCAT
TCCTTCGCCCGCTTCCTCATCTCAAAGCCAC
